>Addgene plasmid #245369 | pZNpF-∆48∆11 | addgene full sequence | sequence record 486428 | Addgene NGS Result
GCCTCCGCGCCGGGTTTTGGCGCCTCCCGCGGGCGCCCCCCTCGTCACGGCGAGCGCTGCCACGTCAGAC
GAAGGGCGCAGGAGCGTCCTGATCCTTCCGCCCGGACGCTCAGGACAGCGGCCCGCTGCTCATAAGACTC
GGCCTTAGAACCCCAGTATCAGCAGAAGGACATTTTAGGACGGGACTTGGGTGACTCTAGGGCACTGGTT
TTCTTTCCAGAGAGCGGAACAGGCGAGGAAAAGTAGTCCCTTCTCGGCGATTCTGCGGAGGGATCTCCGT
GGGGCGGTGAACGCCGATGATTATATAAGGACGCGCCGGGTGTGGCACAGCTAGTTCCGTCGCAGCCGGG
ATTTGGGTCGCGGTTCTTGTTTGTGGATCGCTGTGATCGTCACTTGGTGAGTAGCGGGCTGCTGGGCTGG
CCGGGGCTTTCGTGGCCGCCGGGCCGCTCGGTGGGACGGAAGCGTGTGGAGAGACCGCCAAGGGCTGTAG
TCTGGGTCCGCGAGCAAGGTTGCCCTGAACTGGGGGTTGGGGGGAGCGCAGCAAAATGGCGGCTGTTCCC
GAGTCTTGAATGGAAGACGCTTGTGAGGCGGGCTGTGAGGTCGTTGAAACAAGGTGGGGGGCATGGTGGG
CGGCAAGAACCCAAGGTCTTGAGCCCTTCGCTAATGCGGGAAAGCTCTTATTCGGGTGAGATGGGCTGGG
CACCATCTGGGGACCCTGACGTGAAGTTTGTCACTGACTGGAGAACTCGGTTTGTCGTCTGTTGCGGGGG
CGGCAGTTATGGCGGTGCCGTTGGGCAGTGCACCCGTACCTTTGGGAGCGCGCGCCCTCGTCGTGTCGTG
ACGTCACCCGTTCTGTTGGCTTATAATGCAGGGTGGGGCCACCTGCCGGTAGGTGTGCGGTAGGCTTTTC
TCCGTCGCAGGACGCAGGGTTCGGGCCTAGGGTAGGCTCTCCTGAATCGACAGGCGCCGGACCTCTGGTG
AGGGGAGGGATAAGTGAGGCGTCAGTTTCTTTGGTCGGTTTTATGTACCTATCTTCTTAAGTAGCTGAAG
CTCCGGTTTTGAACTATGCGCTCGGGGTTGGCGAGTGTGTTTTGTGAAGTTTTTTAGGCACCTTTTGAAA
TGTAATCATTTGGGTCAATATGTAATTTTCAGTGTTAGACTTGTAAATTGTCCGCTAAATTCTGGCCGTT
TTTGGCTTTTTTGTTAGACAACATGACCGAGTACAAGCCCACGGTGCGCCTCGCCACCCGCGACGACGTC
CCCAGGGCCGTACGCACCCTCGCCGCCGCGTTCGCCGACTACCCCGCCACGCGCCACACCGTCGATCCGG
ACCGCCACATCGAGCGGGTCACCGAGCTGCAAGAACTCTTCCTCACGCGCGTCGGGCTCGACATCGGCAA
GGTGTGGGTCGCGGACGACGGCGCCGCGGTGGCGGTCTGGACCACGCCGGAGAGCGTCGAAGCGGGGGCG
GTGTTCGCCGAGATCGGCCCGCGCATGGCCGAGTTGAGCGGTTCCCGGCTGGCCGCGCAGCAACAGATGG
AGGGCCTCCTGGCGCCGCACCGGCCCAAGGAGCCCGCGTGGTTCCTGGCCACCGTCGGCGTCTCGCCCGA
CCACCAGGGCAAGGGTCTGGGCAGCGCCGTCGTGCTCCCCGGAGTGGAGGCCGCCGAGCGCGCCGGGGTG
CCCGCCTTCCTGGAGACCTCCGCGCCCCGCAACCTCCCCTTCTACGAGCGGCTCGGCTTCACCGTCACCG
CCGACGTCGAGGTGCCCGAAGGACCGCGCACCTGGTGCATGACCCGCAAGCCCGGTGCCTAGGCTAGTAT
GTAAGCCTAGTCTTAGATAATAAAATCGCTATCCATCGAAGATGGATGTGTGTTGGTTTTTTGTGTGTGT
AACGCTAGGCGCGCCTGGTGTACCGAGAACGATCCTCTCAGTGCGAGTCTCGACGATCCATATCGTTGCT
TGGCAGTCAGCCAGTCGGAATCCAGCTTGGGACCCAGGAAGTCCAATCGTCAGATATTGTACTCAAGCCT
GGTCACGGCAGCGTACCGATCTGTTTAAACCTAGATATTGATAGTCTGATCGGTCAACGTATAATCGAGT
CCTAGCTTTTGCAAACATCTATCAAGAGACAGGATCAGCAGGAGGCTTTCGCATGAGTATTCAACATTTC
CGTGTCGCCCTTATTCCCTTTTTTGCGGCATTTTGCCTTCCTGTTTTTGCTCACCCAGAAACGCTGGTGA
AAGTAAAAGATGCTGAAGATCAGTTGGGTGCGCGAGTGGGTTACATCGAACTGGATCTCAACAGCGGTAA
GATCCTTGAGAGTTTTCGCCCCGAAGAACGCTTTCCAATGATGAGCACTTTTAAAGTTCTGCTATGTGGC
GCGGTATTATCCCGTATTGACGCCGGGCAAGAGCAACTCGGTCGCCGCATACACTATTCTCAGAATGACT
TGGTTGAGTATTCACCAGTCACAGAAAAGCATCTTACGGATGGCATGACAGTAAGAGAATTATGCAGTGC
TGCCATAACCATGAGTGATAACACTGCGGCCAACTTACTTCTGACAACGATTGGAGGACCGAAGGAGCTA
ACCGCTTTTTTGCACAACATGGGGGATCATGTAACTCGCCTTGATCGTTGGGAACCGGAGCTGAATGAAG
CCATACCAAACGACGAGCGTGACACCACGATGCCTGTAGCAATGGCAACAACCTTGCGTAAACTATTAAC
TGGCGAACTACTTACTCTAGCTTCCCGGCAACAGTTGATAGACTGGATGGAGGCGGATAAAGTTGCAGGA
CCACTTCTGCGCTCGGCCCTTCCGGCTGGCTGGTTTATTGCTGATAAATCTGGAGCCGGTGAGCGTGGGT
CTCGCGGTATCATTGCAGCACTGGGGCCAGATGGTAAGCCCTCCCGTATCGTAGTTATCTACACGACGGG
GAGTCAGGCAACTATGGATGAACGAAATAGACAGATCGCTGAGATAGGTGCCTCACTGATTAAGCATTGG
TAACCGATTCTAGGTGCATTGGCGCAGAAAAAAATGCCTGATGCGACGCTGCGCGTCTTATACTCCCACA
TATGCCAGATTCAGCAACGGATACGGCTTCCCCAACTTGCCCACTTCCATACGTGTCCTCCTTACCAGAA
ATTTATCCTTAAGATCCCGAATCGTTTAAACTCGACTCTGGCTCTATCGAATCTCCGTCGTTTCGAGCTT
ACGCGAACAGCCGTGGCGCTCATTTGCTCGTCGGGCATCGAATCTCGTCAGCTATCGTCAGCTTACCTTT
TTGGCAGCGATCGCGGCTCCCGACATCTTGGACCATTAGCTCCACAGGTATCTTCTTCCCTCTAGTGGTC
ATAACAGCAGCTTCAGCTACCTCTCAATTCAAAAAACCCCTCAAGACCCGTTTAGAGGCCCCAAGGGGTT
ATGCTATCAATCGTTGCGTTACACACACAAAAAACCAACACACATCCATCTTCGATGGATAGCGATTTTA
TTATCTAACTGCTGATCGAGTGTAGCCAGATCTCGTGAGGCTCCGGTGCCCGTCAGTGGGCAGAGCGCAC
ATCGCCCACAGTCCCCGAGAAGTTGGGGGGAGGGGTCGGCAATTGAACCGGTGCCTAGAGAAGGTGGCGC
GGGGTAAACTGGGAAAGTGATGTCGTGTACTGGCTCCGCCTTTTTCCCGAGGGTGGGGGAGAACCGTATA
TAAGTGCACTAGTCGCCGTGAACGTTCTTTTTCGCAACGGGTTTGCCGCCAGAACACAGGTAAGTGCCGT
GTGTGGTTCCCGCGGGCCTGGCCTCTTTACGGGTTATGGCCCTTGCGTGCCTTGAATTACTTCCACCTGG
CTGCAGTACGTGATTCTTGATCCCGAGCTTCGGGTTGGAAGTGGGTGGGAGAGTTCGTGGCCTTGCGCTT
AAGGAGCCCCTTCGCCTCGTGCTTGAGTTGTGGCCTGGCCTGGGCGCTGGGGCCGCCGCGTGCGAATCTG
GTGGCACCTTCGCGCCTGTCTCGCTGCTTTCGATAAGTCTCTAGCCATTTAAAATTTTTGATGACCTGCT
GCGACGCTTTTTTTCTGGCAAGATAGTCTTGTAAATGCGGGCCAAGATCAGCACACTGGTATTTCGGTTT
TTGGGGCCGCGGGCGGCGACGGGGCCCGTGCGTCCCAGCGCACATGTTCGGCGAGGCGGGGCCTGCGAGC
GCGGCCACCGAGAATCGGACGGGGGTAGTCTCAAGCTGCCCGGCCTGCTCTGGTGCCTGGCCTCGCGCCG
CCGTGTATCGCCCCGCCCTGGGCGGCAAGGCTGGCCCGGTCGGCACCAGTTGCGTGAGCGGAAAGATGGC
CGCTTCCCGGCCCTGCTGCAGGGAGCACAAAATGGAGGACGCGGCGCTCGGGAGAGCGGGCGGGTGAGTC
ACCCACACAAAGGAAAAGGGCCTTTCCGTCCTCAGCCGTCGCTTCATGTGACTCCACGGAGTACCGGGCG
CCGTCCAGGCACCTCGATTAGTTCTCCAGCTTTTGGAGTACGTCGTCTTTAGGTTGGGGGGAGGGGTTTT
ATGCGATGGAGTTTCCCCACACTGAGTGGGTGGAGACTGAAGTTAGGCCAGCTTGGCACTTGATGTAATT
CTCCTTGGAATTTGCCCTTTTTGAGTTTGGATCTTGGTTCATTCTCAAGCCTCAGACAGTGGTTCAAAGT
TTTTTTCTTCCATTTCAGGTGTCGTGAAAACTACCCCTAAAAGCCAAAAGATCTTTGTCGATCCTACCAT
CCACTCGACACACCCGCCAGCGGCCGCTGCCAAGCTTCCGAGCTCTCGAATTCAGCCGACCGCGGACGGC
GACGGAGCGCCCGGAGCCCCGGACATGTCCAGGCGGAAGCAGGCGAAGCCGCGATCGGTGAAAGTTGAAG
AGGGGGAGGCCTCGGACTTCTCGCTGGCCTGGGATTCCTCTGTGGCAGCAGCAGGAGGCGACAGGAACAG
CGTGACAAGTCAAGAGGAGAGAAATGAGGACGATGAAGACGTGGAAGATGAGTCAATTTACACCTGCGAT
CACTGTCAGCAGGACTTCGAGTCTCTGGCAGACCTGACGGACCACCGGGCCTGGAGATGGTGATGACGAC
CCACAGCTCTCCTGGGTGGCTTCATCTCCCTCCAGCAAGGATGTTGCGTCACCTACGCAGATGATAGGAG
GAGGTGGATCCGGAGGCGGAGTCTTCACACTCGAAGATTTCGTTGGGGACTGGCGACAGACAGCCGGCTA
CAACCTGGACCAAGTCCTTGAACAGGGAGGTGTGTCCAGTTTGTTTCAGAATCTCGGGGTGTCCGTAACT
CCGATCCAAAGGATTGTCCTGAGCGGTGAAAATGGGCTGAAGATCGACATCCATGTCATCATCCCGTATG
AAGGTCTGAGCGGCGACCAAATGGGCCAGATCGAAAAAATTTTTAAGGTGGTGTACCCTGTGGATGATCA
TCACTTTAAGGTGATCCTGCACTATGGCACACTGGTAATCGACGGGGTTACGCCGAACATGATCGACTAT
TTCGGACGGCCGTATGAAGGCATCGCCGTGTTCGACGGCAAAAAGATCACTGTAACAGGGACCCTGTGGA
ACGGCAACAAAATTATCGACGAGCGCCTGATCAACCCCGACGGCTCCCTGCTGTTCCGAGTAACCATCAA
CGGAGTGACCGGCTGGCGGCTGTGCGAACGCATTCTGGCGTAATATTAAGAAACCCTGGACCACCCACCC
CAGCAAGGACACTGAGCAAGAGAGGCCCTATCCCAACTCGGCCCCCAACACTGAGCATCTCCCTCACAAT
TTCCATCCCAGACCCCCATAATAACAGGAGGGGCCCAGGGAGCCCTCCCTACTCTCTTGAATACCATCAA
TAAAGTTCGCTGCACCCACCTCTCCTTGGTTTTAATGCGGTGTTGGGGGAGGGAGGGTGTGTAAATAAAT
CTCGAGGGGTTGGGGTTGCGCCTTTTCCAAGGCAGCCCTGGGTTTGCGCAGGGACGCGGCTGCTCTGGGC
GTGGTTCCGGGAAACGCAGCGGCGCCGACCCTGGGTCTCGCACATTCTTCACGTCCGTTCGCAGCGTCAC
CCGGATCTTCGCCGCTACCCTTGTGGGCCCCCCGGCGACGCTTCCTGCTCCGCCCCTAAGTCGGGAAGGT
TCCTTGCGGTTCGCGGCGTGCCGGACGTGACAAACGGAAGCCGCACGTCTCACTAGTACCCTCGCAGACG
GACAGCGCCAGGGAGCAATGGCAGCGCGCCGACCGCGATGGGCTGTGGCCAATAGCGGCTGCTCAGCAGG
GCGCGCCGAGAGCAGCGGCCGGGAAGGGGCGGTGCGGGAGGCGGGGTGTGGGGCGGTAGTGTGGGCCCTG
TTCCTGCCCGCGCGGTGTTCCGCATTCTGCAAGCCTCCGGAGCGCACGTCGGCAGTCGGCTCCCTCGTTG
ACCGAATCACCGACCTCTCTCCCCAGCTGACCACTTCGGTCCTGAGCGCTTGGGAGTTAGGTTGTTTGCC
GGCGTAGCGGCCAGCGCCTGAGCCCGCCCTTGATCTTCGCTGTGGCGTCGACATGGAAGATGCCAAAAAC
ATTAAGAAGGGCCCAGCGCCATTCTACCCACTCGAAGACGGGACCGCCGGCGAGCAACTGCACAAAGCCA
TGAAGCGCTACGCCCTGGTGCCCGGCACCATCGCCTTTACCGACGCACATATCGAGGTGGACATTACCTA
CGCCGAGTACTTCGAGATGAGCGTTCGGCTGGCAGAAGCTATGAAGCGCTATGGGCTGAATACAAACCAT
CGGATCGTGGTGTGCAGCGAGAATAGCTTGCAGTTCTTCATGCCCGTGTTGGGTGCCCTGTTCATCGGTG
TGGCTGTGGCCCCAGCTAACGACATCTACAACGAGCGCGAGCTGCTGAACAGCATGGGCATCAGCCAGCC
CACCGTCGTATTCGTGAGCAAGAAAGGGCTGCAAAAGATCCTCAACGTGCAAAAGAAGCTACCGATCATA
CAAAAGATCATCATCATGGATAGCAAGACCGACTACCAGGGCTTCCAAAGCATGTACACCTTCGTGACTT
CCCATTTGCCACCCGGCTTCAACGAGTACGACTTCGTGCCCGAGAGCTTCGACCGGGACAAAACCATCGC
CCTGATCATGAACAGTAGTGGCAGTACCGGATTGCCCAAGGGCGTAGCCCTACCGCACCGCACCGCTTGT
GTCCGATTCAGTCATGCCCGCGACCCCATCTTCGGCAACCAGATCATCCCCGACACCGCTATCCTCAGCG
TGGTGCCATTTCACCACGGCTTCGGCATGTTCACCACGCTGGGCTACTTGATCTGCGGCTTTCGGGTCGT
GCTCATGTACCGCTTCGAGGAGGAGCTATTCTTGCGCAGCTTGCAAGACTATAAGATTCAATCTGCCCTG
CTGGTGCCCACACTCTTTAGCTTCTTCGCTAAGAGCACTCTGATTGATAAGTACGACCTAAGCAACTTGC
ACGAGATCGCCAGCGGCGGGGCGCCGCTCAGCAAGGAGGTAGGTGAGGCCGTGGCCAAACGCTTCCACCT
ACCAGGCATCCGCCAGGGCTACGGCCTGACAGAAACAACCAGCGCCATTCTGATCACCCCCGAAGGGGAC
GACAAGCCTGGCGCAGTAGGCAAGGTGGTGCCCTTCTTCGAGGCTAAGGTGGTGGACTTGGACACCGGTA
AGACACTGGGTGTGAACCAGCGCGGCGAGCTGTGCGTCCGTGGCCCCATGATCATGAGCGGCTACGTTAA
CAACCCAGAGGCTACAAACGCTCTCATCGACAAGGACGGCTGGCTGCACAGCGGCGACATCGCCTACTGG
GACGAGGACGAGCACTTCTTCATCGTGGACCGGCTGAAGAGCCTGATCAAATACAAGGGCTACCAGGTAG
CCCCAGCCGAACTGGAGAGCATCCTGCTGCAACACCCCAACATCTTCGACGCCGGGGTCGCCGGCCTGCC
CGACGACGATGCCGGCGAGCTGCCCGCCGCAGTCGTCGTGCTGGAACACGGTAAAACCATGACCGAGAAG
GAGATCGTGGACTATGTGGCCAGCCAGGTTACAACCGCCAAGAAGCTGCGCGGTGGTGTTGTGTTCGTGG
ACGAGGTGCCTAAAGGACTGACCGGCAAGTTGGACGCCCGCAAGATCCGCGAGATTCTCATTAAGGCCAA
GAAGGGCGGCAAGATCGCCGTGTAAGCTAGCTTGACTGACTGAGATACAGCGTACCTTCAGCTCACAGAC
ATGATAAGATACATTGATGAGTTTGGACAAACCACAACTAGAATGCAGTGAAAAAAATGCTTTATTTGTG
AAATTTGTGATGCTATTGCTTTATTTGTAACCATTATAAGCTGCAATAAACAAGTTAACAACAACAATTG
CATTCATTTTATGTTTCAGGTTCAGGGGGAGGTGTGGGAGGTTTTTTAAAGCAAGTAAAACCTCTACAAA
TGTGGTATTGGCCCATCTCTATCGGTATCGTAGCATAACCCCTTGGGGCCTCTAAACGGGTCTTGAGGGG
TTTTTTGTGCCCCTCGGGCCGGATTGCTATCTACCGGCATTGGCGCAGAAAAAAATGCCTGATGCGACGC
TGCGCGTCTTATACTCCCACATATGCCAGATTCAGCAACGGATACGGCTTCCCCAACTTGCCCACTTCCA
TACGTGTCCTCCTTACCAGAAATTTATCCTTAAGGTCGTCAGCTATCCTGCAGGCGATCTCTCGATTTCG
ATCAAGACATTCCTTTAATGGTCTTTTCTGGACACCACTAGGGGTCAGAAGTAGTTCATCAAACTTTCTT
CCCTCCCTAATCTCATTGGTTACCTTGGGCTATCGAAACTTAATTAACCAGTCAAGTCAGCTACTTGGCG
AGATCGACTTGTCTGGGTTTCGACTACGCTCAGAATTGCGTCAGTCAAGTTCGATCTGGTCCTTGCTATT
GCACCCGTTCTCCGATTACGAGTTTCATTTAAATCATGTGAGCAAAAGGCCAGCAAAAGGCCAGGAACCG
TAAAAAGGCCGCGTTGCTGGCGTTTTTCCATAGGCTCCGCCCCCCTGACGAGCATCACAAAAATCGACGC
TCAAGTCAGAGGTGGCGAAACCCGACAGGACTATAAAGATACCAGGCGTTTCCCCCTGGAAGCTCCCTCG
TGCGCTCTCCTGTTCCGACCCTGCCGCTTACCGGATACCTGTCCGCCTTTCTCCCTTCGGGAAGCGTGGC
GCTTTCTCATAGCTCACGCTGTAGGTATCTCAGTTCGGTGTAGGTCGTTCGCTCCAAGCTGGGCTGTGTG
CACGAACCCCCCGTTCAGCCCGACCGCTGCGCCTTATCCGGTAACTATCGTCTTGAGTCCAACCCGGTAA
GACACGACTTATCGCCACTGGCAGCAGCCACTGGTAACAGGATTAGCAGAGCGAGGTATGTAGGCGGTGC
TACAGAGTTCTTGAAGTGGTGGCCTAACTACGGCTACACTAGAAGAACAGTATTTGGTATCTGCGCTCTG
CTGAAGCCAGTTACCTTCGGAAAAAGAGTTGGTAGCTCTTGATCCGGCAAACAAACCACCGCTGGTAGCG
GTGGTTTTTTTGTTTGCAAGCAGCAGATTACGCGCAGAAAAAAAGGATCTCAAGAAGATCCTTTGATCTT
TTCTACGGGGTCTGACGCTCAGTGGAACGAAAACTCACGTTAAGGGATTTTGGTCATGAGATTATCAAAA
AGGATCTTCACCTAGATCCTTTTAAATTAAAAATGAAGTTTTAAATCAATCTAAAGTATATATGAGTAAA
CTTGGTCTGACAGTTACCAATGCTTAATCAGTGAGGCACCTATCTCAGCGATCTGTCTATTTCGTTCATC
CATAGTTGCATTTAAATTTCCGAACTCTCCAAGGCCCTCGTCGGAAAATCTTCAAACCTTTCGTCCGATC
CATCTTGCAGGCTACCTCTCGAACGAACTATCGCAAGTCTCTTGGCCGGCCTTGCGCCTTGGCTATTGCT
TGGCAGCGCCTATCGCCAGGTATTACTCCAATCCCGAATATCCGAGATCGGGATCACCCGAGAGAAGTTC
AACCTACATCCTCAATCCCGATCTATCCGAGATCCGAGGAATATCGAAATCGGGGCGCGCCTG
Features (pLannotate 1.2.2; 20 found; start..end, strand, type, name):
   1213..1810    +  CDS            PuroR (fragment): puromycin N-acetyltransferase; pac from Streptomyces; confers resistance to puromycin
   1839..1887    +  polyA_signal   poly(A) signal: synthetic polyadenylation signal
   2153..3013    +  CDS            AmpR: β-lactamase; bla; confers resistance to ampicillin, carbenicillin, and related antibiotics
   3026..3162    +  terminator     rrnG terminator: transcription terminator from the E. coli ribosomal RNA rrnG operon (Albrechtsen et al., 1991)
   3314..3385    +  misc_feature   5' β-globin insulator: insulator upstream of the human β-globin locus (Farrell et al., 2002)
   3390..3436    -  terminator     T7 terminator: transcription terminator for bacteriophage T7 RNA polymerase
   3454..3502    -  polyA_signal   poly(A) signal: synthetic polyadenylation signal
   3539..4717    +  promoter       EF-1α promoter: strong constitutive promoter for human elongation factor EF-1α
   4855..5097    +  CDS            Znf423 (fragment): ZN423_MOUSE - Also known as Ebfaz, Kiaa0760, Nur12, Oaz, Zfp423. Experimental evidence at protein level: Swiss-Prot protein existence level 1. Transcription factor that can both act as an activator or a repressor depending on the context. Plays a central role in BMP signaling and olfactory neurogenesis. Associates with SMADs in response to BMP2 leading to activate transcription of BMP target genes. Acts as a transcriptional repressor via its interaction with EBF1, a transcription factor involved in terminal olfactory receptor neurons differentiation; this interaction preventing EBF1 to bind DN
   5201..5713    +  CDS            Nluc: NanoLuc® luciferase human codon-optimized
   5956..6466    +  promoter       hPGK promoter: human phosphoglycerate kinase 1 promoter
   6563..8215    +  CDS            luciferase: firefly luciferase synthetic luc2 version of the luciferase gene
   8265..8386    -  polyA_signal   SV40 poly(A) signal: SV40 polyadenylation signal
   8409..8478    -  CDS            large T antigen (fragment): large T antigen from SV40 (simian virus 40)
   8501..8547    +  terminator     T7 terminator: transcription terminator for bacteriophage T7 RNA polymerase
   8577..8713    +  terminator     rrnG terminator: transcription terminator from the E. coli ribosomal RNA rrnG operon (Albrechtsen et al., 1991)
   8758..8829    +  misc_feature   3' β-globin insulator: insulator downstream of the human β-globin locus (Farrell et al., 2002)
   9055..9643    -  rep_origin     ori: high-copy-number ColE1/pMB1/pBR322/pUC origin of replication
   9815..9879    -  CDS            bla(M) (fragment): β-lactamase lacking the signal sequence; bla(M); allows cytosolic expression of β-lactamase
  10143..1209    +  promoter       UbC promoter (across the origin): human ubiquitin C promoter
