[The description below was written by a language model from this plasmid's Addgene catalogue record and pLannotate feature annotations shown in this document.]
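Description:
pZNpF-∆48∆11 is a 10.1 kb mammalian dual-luciferase reporter plasmid built on the pTwist-EF1a backbone. It is propagated in E. coli from a high-copy ColE1/pUC-type origin under ampicillin selection (AmpR). For mammalian cells it carries a puromycin N-acetyltransferase cassette, which sits immediately downstream of a human UbC promoter and is followed by a synthetic poly(A) signal. Bacterial rrnG and T7 terminators, together with short β-globin insulator elements, flank the reporter region and help isolate it from transcription elsewhere in the plasmid.

The test cassette uses the EF-1α promoter to express the 5' end of mouse Zfp423 with NanoLuc luciferase fused at the C-terminal side of the insert. This version of the Zfp423 fragment carries an 11-bp deletion that produces a frameshift and premature stop (H96Wfs*4). It also has a synthetic 48-bp deletion further upstream, introduced so that the coding length before the stop matches that of a companion ∆59 variant. The insert was assembled by Gibson cloning between EcoRI and BamHI sites. A second, independent cassette places firefly luciferase (luc2) under the human PGK promoter. An SV40 poly(A) signal is annotated just downstream of it, although on the opposite strand. Firefly luciferase presumably serves as an internal reference against which the NanoLuc signal can be normalised.

The associated work concerns the nonequivalence of Zfp423 premature termination codons in mice. In that context the construct appears intended to measure how much NanoLuc-fused product arises downstream of this particular frameshift allele compared with related variants. The record does not spell out the assay design.
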