Addgene plasmid #245369: pZNpF-∆48∆11
Purpose: Dual luciferase (nano, firefly) with Zfp423 5' end fused to NanoLuciferase
Depositing lab: Bruce Hamilton. Depositing organization: University of California, San Diego (UCSD). Publication: Nonequivalence of Zfp423 premature termination codons in mice. Concepcion D, Liang C, Kim D, Hamilton BA. bioRxiv [Preprint]. 2025 Jun 2:2025.05.30.656936. doi: 10.1101/2025.05.30.656936. PubMed 40501617.
Backbone
  Vector backbone: pTwist-EF1a
  Backbone manufacturer: Twist Biosciences
  Vector type: Mammalian Expression, Luciferase, Synthetic Biology
  Selectable markers: Puromycin
Growth in bacteria
  Bacterial resistance: Ampicillin, 100 μg/mL
  Growth temperature: 37°C
  Growth strain: DH5alpha
  Copy number: High Copy
Gene/Insert
  Gene/Insert name: Zfp423-∆48∆11
  Species: M. musculus (mouse)
  Mutation: 11-bp deletion, H96Wfs*4, plus synthetic 48-bp upstream deletion to match ∆59 cds length prior to stop
  Entrez Gene: Zfp423 (a.k.a. Ebfaz, Roaz, Zfp104, Znf423, ataxia1, mKIAA0760, nur12)
  Promoter: EF1a
  Tag / fusion protein: NanoLuciferase (C terminal on insert)
  Cloning method: Gibson Cloning
Terms and licenses: Academic/Nonprofit Terms; Industry Terms: Not Available to Industry
Depositor comments: clone 6.2 5' cloning site: EcoRI. 3' cloning site: BamHI.
How to cite: pZNpF-∆48∆11 was a gift from Bruce Hamilton (Addgene plasmid # 245369 ; http://n2t.net/addgene:245369 ; RRID:Addgene_245369)
